>Addgene plasmid #35869 | Wnt2 STOP | depositor full sequence | sequence record 44135 | Wnt2 STOP sequence 3669 bps
CTTTCCTGCGTTATCCCCTGATTCTGTGGATAACCGTATTACCGCCTTTGAGTGAGCTGATACCGCTCGC
CGCAGCCGAACGACCGAGCGCAGCGAGTCAGTGAGCGAGGAAGCGGAAGAGCGCCCAATACGCAAACCGC
CTCTCCCCGCGCGTTGGCCGATTCATTAATGCAGCTGGCACGACAGGTTTCCCGACTGGAAAGCGGGCAG
TGAGCGCAACGCAATTAATACGCGTACCGCTAGCCAGGAAGAGTTTGTAGAAACGCAAAAAGGCCATCCG
TCAGGATGGCCTTCTGCTTAGTTTGATGCCTGGCAGTTTATGGCGGGCGTCCTGCCCGCCACCCTCCGGG
CCGTTGCTTCACAACGTTCAAATCCGCTCCCGGCGGATTTGTCCTACTCAGGAGAGCGTTCACCGACAAA
CAACAGATAAAACGAAAGGCCCAGTCTTCCGACTGAGCCTTTCGTTTTATTTGATGCCTGGCAGTTCCCT
ACTCTCGCGTTAACGCTAGCATGGATGTTTTCCCAGTCACGACGTTGTAAAACGACGGCCAGTCTTAAGC
TCGGGCCCCAAATAATGATTTTATTTTGACTGATAGTGACCTGTTCGTTGCAACAAATTGATGAGCAATG
CTTTTTTATAATGCCAACTTTGTACAAAAAAGCAGGCTCCGCGGCCGCCCCCTTCACCATGAACGCCCCT
CTCGGTGGAATCTGGCTCTGGCTCCCTCTGCTCTTGACCTGGCTCACCCCCGAGGTCAACTCTTCATGGT
GGTACATGAGAGCTACAGGTGGCTCCTCCAGGGTGATGTGCGATAATGTGCCAGGCCTGGTGAGCAGCCA
GCGGCAGCTGTGTCACCGACATCCAGATGTGATGCGTGCCATTAGCCAGGGCGTGGCCGAGTGGACAGCA
GAATGCCAGCACCAGTTCCGCCAGCACCGCTGGAATTGCAACACCCTGGACAGGGATCACAGCCTTTTTG
GCAGGGTCCTACTCCGAAGTAGTCGGGAATCTGCCTTTGTTTATGCCATCTCCTCAGCTGGAGTTGTATT
TGCCATCACCAGGGCCTGTAGCCAAGGAGAAGTAAAATCCTGTTCCTGTGATCCAAAGAAGATGGGAAGC
GCCAAGGACAGCAAAGGCATTTTTGATTGGGGTGGCTGCAGTGATAACATTGACTATGGGATCAAATTTG
CCCGCGCATTTGTGGATGCAAAGGAAAGGAAAGGAAAGGATGCCAGAGCCCTGATGAATCTTCACAACAA
CAGAGCTGGCAGGAAGGCTGTAAAGCGGTTCTTGAAACAAGAGTGCAAGTGCCACGGGGTGAGCGGCTCA
TGTACTCTCAGGACATGCTGGCTGGCCATGGCCGACTTCAGGAAAACGGGCGATTATCTCTGGAGGAAGT
ACAATGGGGCCATCCAGGTGGTCATGAACCAGGATGGCACAGGTTTCACTGTGGCTAACGAGAGGTTTAA
GAAGCCAACGAAAAATGACCTCGTGTATTTTGAAAATTCTCCAGACTACTGTATCAGGGACCGAGAGGCA
GGCTCCCTGGGTACAGCAGGCCGTGTGTGCAACCTGACTTCCCGGGGCATGGACAGCTGTGAAGTCATGT
GCTGTGGGAGAGGCTACGACACCTCCCATGTCACCCGGATGACCAAGTGTGGGTGTAAGTTCCACTGGTG
CTGCGCCGTGCGCTGTCAGGACTGCCTGGAAGCTCTGGATGTGCACACATGCAAGGCCCCCAAGAACGCT
GACTGGACAACCGCTACATGAATTCTGAAGGGTGGGCGCGCCGACCCAGCTTTCTTGTACAAAGTTGGCA
TTATAAGAAAGCATTGCTTATCAATTTGTTGCAACGAACAGGTCACTATCAGTCAAAATAAAATCATTAT
TTGCCATCCAGCTGATATCCCCTATAGTGAGTCGTATTACATGGTCATAGCTGTTTCCTGGCAGCTCTGG
CCCGTGTCTCAAAATCTCTGATGTTACATTGCACAAGATAAAAATATATCATCATGAACAATAAAACTGT
CTGCTTACATAAACAGTAATACAAGGGGTGTTATGAGCCATATTCAACGGGAAACGTCGAGGCCGCGATT
AAATTCCAACATGGATGCTGATTTATATGGGTATAAATGGGCTCGCGATAATGTCGGGCAATCAGGTGCG
ACAATCTATCGCTTGTATGGGAAGCCCGATGCGCCAGAGTTGTTTCTGAAACATGGCAAAGGTAGCGTTG
CCAATGATGTTACAGATGAGATGGTCAGACTAAACTGGCTGACGGAATTTATGCCTCTTCCGACCATCAA
GCATTTTATCCGTACTCCTGATGATGCATGGTTACTCACCACTGCGATCCCCGGAAAAACAGCATTCCAG
GTATTAGAAGAATATCCTGATTCAGGTGAAAATATTGTTGATGCGCTGGCAGTGTTCCTGCGCCGGTTGC
ATTCGATTCCTGTTTGTAATTGTCCTTTTAACAGCGATCGCGTATTTCGTCTCGCTCAGGCGCAATCACG
AATGAATAACGGTTTGGTTGATGCGAGTGATTTTGATGACGAGCGTAATGGCTGGCCTGTTGAACAAGTC
TGGAAAGAAATGCATAAACTTTTGCCATTCTCACCGGATTCAGTCGTCACTCATGGTGATTTCTCACTTG
ATAACCTTATTTTTGACGAGGGGAAATTAATAGGTTGTATTGATGTTGGACGAGTCGGAATCGCAGACCG
ATACCAGGATCTTGCCATCCTATGGAACTGCCTCGGTGAGTTTTCTCCTTCATTACAGAAACGGCTTTTT
CAAAAATATGGTATTGATAATCCTGATATGAATAAATTGCAGTTTCATTTGATGCTCGATGAGTTTTTCT
AATCAGAATTGGTTAATTGGTTGTAACACTGGCAGAGCATTACGCTGACTTGACGGGACGGCGCAAGCTC
ATGACCAAAATCCCTTAACGTGAGTTACGCGTCGTTCCACTGAGCGTCAGACCCCGTAGAAAAGATCAAA
GGATCTTCTTGAGATCCTTTTTTTCTGCGCGTAATCTGCTGCTTGCAAACAAAAAAACCACCGCTACCAG
CGGTGGTTTGTTTGCCGGATCAAGAGCTACCAACTCTTTTTCCGAAGGTAACTGGCTTCAGCAGAGCGCA
GATACCAAATACTGTCCTTCTAGTGTAGCCGTAGTTAGGCCACCACTTCAAGAACTCTGTAGCACCGCCT
ACATACCTCGCTCTGCTAATCCTGTTACCAGTGGCTGCTGCCAGTGGCGATAAGTCGTGTCTTACCGGGT
TGGACTCAAGACGATAGTTACCGGATAAGGCGCAGCGGTCGGGCTGAACGGGGGGTTCGTGCACACAGCC
CAGCTTGGAGCGAACGACCTACACCGAACTGAGATACCTACAGCGTGAGCATTGAGAAAGCGCCACGCTT
CCCGAAGGGAGAAAGGCGGACAGGTATCCGGTAAGCGGCAGGGTCGGAACAGGAGAGCGCACGAGGGAGC
TTCCAGGGGGAAACGCCTGGTATCTTTATAGTCCTGTCGGGTTTCGCCACCTCTGACTTGAGCGTCGATT
TTTGTGATGCTCGTCAGGGGGGCGGAGCCTATGGAAAAACGCCAGCAACGCGGCCTTTTTACGGTTCCTG
GCCTTTTGCTGGCCTTTTGCTCACATGTT
Features (pLannotate 1.2.2; 10 found; start..end, strand, type, name):
    121..213     +  CDS            lacI (fragment): lac repressor; lacI; The lac repressor binds to the lac operator to inhibit transcription in E. coli. This inhibition can be relieved by adding lactose or isopropyl-β-D-thiogalactopyranoside (IPTG).
    268..295     -  terminator     rrnB T2 terminator: transcription terminator T2 from the E. coli rrnB gene
    427..470     +  terminator     rrnB T1 terminator: Escherichia coli rrnB; transcription terminator T1 from the E. coli rrnB gene
    517..553     -  CDS            lacZα (fragment): LacZα fragment of β-galactosidase; lacZ fragment
    569..668     +  protein_bind   attL1: mutant version of attL; recombination site for the Gateway® LR reaction LR Clonase™
    689..1768    +  CDS            WNT2: WNT2_HUMAN - Also known as INT1L1, IRP. Experimental evidence at transcript level: Swiss-Prot protein existence level 2. Ligand for members of the frizzled family of seven transmembrane receptors. Functions in the canonical Wnt signaling pathway that results in activation of transcription factors of the TCF/LEF family (PubMed:20018874). Functions as upstream regulator of FGF10 expression. Plays an important role in embryonic lung development. May contribute to embryonic brain development by regulating the proliferation of dopaminergic precursors and neurons (By similarity). From Homo sapiens (
   1794..1893    -  protein_bind   attL2: mutant version of attL; recombination site for the Gateway® LR reaction LR Clonase™
   1911..1929    -  promoter       T7 promoter: promoter for bacteriophage T7 RNA polymerase
   2063..2872    +  CDS            KanR: aminoglycoside phosphotransferase; aph(3')-Ia; confers resistance to kanamycin in bacteria or G418 (Geneticin®) in eukaryotes
   3019..3607    +  rep_origin     ori: high-copy-number ColE1/pMB1/pBR322/pUC origin of replication
