[The description below was written by a language model from this plasmid's Addgene catalogue record and pLannotate feature annotations shown in this document.]
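Description:
Wnt2 STOP is a Gateway entry clone built on the Invitrogen pENTR/D-TOPO backbone, carrying the human WNT2 open reading frame. It is a small bacterial plasmid (3,669 bp in the depositor's full sequence) maintained in E. coli through a high-copy ColE1/pUC-type origin and selected with kanamycin via an aminoglycoside phosphotransferase (KanR) gene. As an entry vector it has no eukaryotic promoter driving the insert. It serves as a donor for recombinational transfer rather than as an expression plasmid in its own right.

The WNT2 coding sequence (insert listed as 1,089 bp, with the annotated CDS covering about 1,080 bp) lies between attL1 and attL2 sites. This arrangement allows an LR Clonase reaction to move it directionally into any attR-containing destination vector. The rrnB T1 and T2 transcription terminators upstream of attL1 shield the insert from read-through transcription in bacteria. A T7 promoter sits beyond attL2 and points back towards the insert. The short lacI and lacZα fragments detected are backbone remnants with no evident function. The record notes a silent G-to-A change at position 816, which leaves the encoded protein unaltered. The "STOP" in the name suggests that the native stop codon is retained, so that destination vectors would yield untagged protein rather than a C-terminal fusion, although the record does not state this explicitly.

WNT2 encodes a secreted ligand for Frizzled receptors that activates canonical Wnt/TCF-LEF signalling. The clone belongs to a uniform human Wnt expression library made to compare Wnt secretion and signalling activities.
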