Addgene plasmid #35869: Wnt2 STOP
Depositing lab: Marian Waterman. Depositing organization: University of California, Irvine. Publication: A uniform human Wnt expression library reveals a shared secretory pathway and unique signaling activities. Najdi R, Proffitt K, Sprowl S, Kaur S, Yu J, Covey TM, Virshup DM, Waterman ML. Differentiation. 2012 Sep;84(2):203-13. doi: 10.1016/j.diff.2012.06.004. Epub 2012 Jul 9. PubMed 22784633.
Backbone
  Vector backbone: pENTR/D-TOPO
  Backbone manufacturer: Invitrogen
  Backbone size w/o insert (bp): 2580
  Vector type: Entry Vector
Growth in bacteria
  Bacterial resistance: Kanamycin, 50 μg/mL
  Growth temperature: 37°C
  Growth strain: DH5alpha
  Copy number: High Copy
Gene/Insert
  Gene/Insert name: Wnt2 (alt name: Wnt2)
  Species: H. sapiens (human)
  Insert size (bp): 1089
  Mutation: Silent Mutation G (816) --> A
  Entrez Gene: WNT2 (a.k.a. INT1L1, IRP)
  Cloning method: Restriction Enzyme
  Sequencing primers: 5′ M13 (-20)-FWD; 3′ M13-Reverse
Terms and licenses: Academic/Nonprofit Terms; Industry Terms: Not Available to Industry
How to cite: Wnt2 STOP was a gift from Marian Waterman (Addgene plasmid # 35869 ; http://n2t.net/addgene:35869 ; RRID:Addgene_35869)
