>Addgene plasmid #35869 | Wnt2 STOP | addgene partial sequence | sequence record 44561 | M13rev
CAGCTGGATGGCAAATAATGATTTTATTTTGACTGATAGTGACCTGTTCGTTGCAACAAATTGATAAGCA
ATGCTTTCTTATAATGCCAACTTTGTACAAGAAAGCTGGGTCGGCGCGCCCACCCTTCAGAATTCATGTA
GCGGTTGTCCAGTCAGCGTTCTTGGGGGCCTTGCATGTGTGCACATCCAGAGCTTCCAGGCAGTCCTGAC
AGCGCACGGCGCAGCACCAGTGGAACTTACACCCACACTTGGTCATCCGGGTGACATGGGAGGTGTCGTA
GCCTCTCCCACAGCACATGACTTCACAGCTGTCCATGCCCCGGGAAGTCAGGTTGCACACACGGCCTGCT
GTACCCAGGGAGCCTGCCTCTCGGTCCCTGATACAGTAGTCTGGAGAATTTTCAAAATACACGAGGTCAT
TTTTCGTTGGCTTCTTAAACCTCTCGTTAGCCACAGTGAAACCTGTGCCATCCTGGTTCATGACCACCTG
GATGGCCCCATTGTACTTCCTCCAGAGATAATCGCCCGTTTTCCTGAAGTCGGCCATGGCCAGCCAGCAT
GTCCTGAGAGTACATGAGCCGCTCACCCCGTGGCACTTGCACTCTTGTTTCAAGAACCGCTTTACAGCCT
TCCTGCCAGCTCTGTTGTTGTGAAGATTCATCAGGGCTCTGGCATCCTTTCCTTTCCTTTCCTTTGCATC
CACAAATGCGCGGGCAAATTTGATCCCATAGTCAATGTTATCACTGCAGCCACCCCAATCAAAAATGCCT
TTGCTGTCCTTGGCGCTTC
